Addgene plasmid #121945: pCAG-AaCas12b-2AeGFP
Purpose: Mammalian expression, Genome editing
Depositing lab: Wei Li. Depositing organization: Institute of Zoology, Chinese Academy of Sciences. Publication: Repurposing CRISPR-Cas12b for mammalian genome engineering. Teng F, Cui T, Feng G, Guo L, Xu K, Gao Q, Li T, Li J, Zhou Q, Li W. Cell Discov. 2018 Nov 27;4:63. doi: 10.1038/s41421-018-0069-3. eCollection 2018. PubMed 30510770.
Backbone
  Vector backbone: pCAG-2AeGFP
  Vector type: Mammalian Expression
Growth in bacteria
  Bacterial resistance: Ampicillin, 100 μg/mL
  Growth temperature: 37°C
  Growth strain: DH5alpha
  Copy number: High Copy
Gene/Insert
  Gene/Insert name: AaCas12b (alt name: AaC2c1)
  Species: Synthetic
  Tag / fusion protein: 3xHA tag (C terminal on insert)
  Cloning method: Ligation Independent Cloning
Terms and licenses: Academic/Nonprofit Terms; Industry Terms: Not Available to Industry
How to cite: pCAG-AaCas12b-2AeGFP was a gift from Wei Li (Addgene plasmid # 121945 ; http://n2t.net/addgene:121945 ; RRID:Addgene_121945)
