[The description below was written by a language model from this plasmid's Addgene catalogue record and pLannotate feature annotations shown in this document.]
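Description:
pCAG-AaCas12b-2AeGFP is an 8,695 bp mammalian expression plasmid built on the pCAG-2AeGFP backbone for genome editing with the type V CRISPR nuclease Cas12b (also called C2c1). It is propagated in E. coli as a high-copy plasmid through a ColE1/pUC-type origin and selected with ampicillin via the β-lactamase gene and its native promoter. Remnants of a lac promoter/operator region, a lacI fragment and a partial pBR322 bom site are backbone leftovers with no evident role in the construct's function.

The expression cassette is driven by the composite CAG promoter, annotated here as the CMV immediate-early enhancer, the chicken β-actin promoter and a chimeric β-actin/β-globin intron, which together give strong, broadly active transcription in mammalian cells. A T7 promoter sits just upstream of the coding region and could support in vitro transcription. The insert is a synthetic AaCas12b open reading frame. The automated annotation matched it to the Alicyclobacillus acidoterrestris Cas12b entry, which is a homology-based label and not a statement from the depositor. The catalogue lists a C-terminal 3xHA tag on the nuclease, and the plasmid name indicates a 2A self-cleaving peptide linking it to EGFP. Neither element is annotated individually, but the unannotated gap between the cas12b and EGFP coding sequences is where they would be expected. An SV40 polyadenylation signal terminates the transcript.

This arrangement yields Cas12b and EGFP as separate proteins from one mRNA, so green fluorescence marks transfected, nuclease-expressing cells for monitoring or sorting. No guide RNA cassette is annotated, so the guide would have to be supplied separately.
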