Features (pLannotate 1.2.2; 15 found; start..end, strand, type, name):
      8..387     +  enhancer       CMV enhancer: human cytomegalovirus immediate early enhancer
    390..665     +  promoter       chicken β-actin promoter: No description available
    666..1678    +  intron         chimeric intron: chimera between introns from chicken β-actin and rabbit β-globin
   1739..1757    +  promoter       T7 promoter: promoter for bacteriophage T7 RNA polymerase
   1796..5182    +  CDS            cas12b: CS12B_ALIAG - Also known as c2c1 From Alicyclobacillus acidoterrestris (strain ATCC 49025 / DSM 3922 / CIP 106132 / NCIMB 13137 / GD3B).
   5381..6100    +  CDS            EGFP: the original enhanced GFP (Yang et al., 1996) mammalian codon-optimized
   6143..6264    +  polyA_signal   SV40 poly(A) signal: SV40 polyadenylation signal
   6331..6347    -  protein_bind   lac operator: The lac repressor binds to the lac operator to inhibit transcription in E. coli. This inhibition can be relieved by adding lactose or isopropyl-β-D-thiogalactopyranoside (IPTG). lac repressor encoded by lacI
   6355..6385    -  promoter       lac promoter: promoter for the E. coli lac operon
   6400..6421    -  protein_bind   CAP binding site: CAP binding activates transcription in the presence of cAMP. E. coli catabolite activator protein
   6434..6526    -  CDS            lacI (fragment): lac repressor; lacI; The lac repressor binds to the lac operator to inhibit transcription in E. coli. This inhibition can be relieved by adding lactose or isopropyl-β-D-thiogalactopyranoside (IPTG).
   6709..7297    -  rep_origin     ori: high-copy-number ColE1/pMB1/pBR322/pUC origin of replication
   7468..8328    -  CDS            AmpR: β-lactamase; bla; confers resistance to ampicillin, carbenicillin, and related antibiotics
   8329..8433    -  promoter       AmpR promoter: bla
   8504..8548    -  misc_feature   bom (fragment): basis of mobility region from pBR322
>Addgene plasmid #121945 | pCAG-AaCas12b-2AeGFP | depositor full sequence | sequence record 232179 | pCAG-AaCas12b-2AeGFP sequence 8695 bps
ACGCGTTGACATTGATTATTGACTAGTTATTAATAGTAATCAATTACGGGGTCATTAGTTCATAGCCCAT
ATATGGAGTTCCGCGTTACATAACTTACGGTAAATGGCCCGCCTGGCTGACCGCCCAACGACCCCCGCCC
ATTGACGTCAATAATGACGTATGTTCCCATAGTAACGCCAATAGGGACTTTCCATTGACGTCAATGGGTG
GACTATTTACGGTAAACTGCCCACTTGGCAGTACATCAAGTGTATCATATGCCAAGTACGCCCCCTATTG
ACGTCAATGACGGTAAATGGCCCGCCTGGCATTATGCCCAGTACATGACCTTATGGGACTTTCCTACTTG
GCAGTACATCTACGTATTAGTCATCGCTATTACCATGGGTCGAGGTGAGCCCCACGTTCTGCTTCACTCT
CCCCATCTCCCCCCCCTCCCCACCCCCAATTTTGTATTTATTTATTTTTTAATTATTTTGTGCAGCGATG
GGGGCGGGGGGGGGGGGGGCGCGCGCCAGGCGGGGCGGGGCGGGGCGAGGGGCGGGGCGGGGCGAGGCGG
AGAGGTGCGGCGGCAGCCAATCAGAGCGGCGCGCTCCGAAAGTTTCCTTTTATGGCGAGGCGGCGGCGGC
GGCGGCCCTATAAAAAGCGAAGCGCGCGGCGGGCGGGAGTCGCTGCGTTGCCTTCGCCCCGTGCCCCGCT
CCGCGCCGCCTCGCGCCGCCCGCCCCGGCTCTGACTGACCGCGTTACTCCCACAGGTGAGCGGGCGGGAC
GGCCCTTCTCCTCCGGGCTGTAATTAGCGCTTGGTTTAATGACGGCTCGTTTCTTTTCTGTGGCTGCGTG
AAAGCCTTAAAGGGCTCCGGGAGGGCCCTTTGTGCGGGGGGGAGCGGCTCGGGGGGTGCGTGCGTGTGTG
TGTGCGTGGGGAGCGCCGCGTGCGGCCCGCGCTGCCCGGCGGCTGTGAGCGCTGCGGGCGCGGCGCGGGG
CTTTGTGCGCTCCGCGTGTGCGCGAGGGGAGCGCGGCCGGGGGCGGTGCCCCGCGGTGCGGGGGGGCTGC
GAGGGGAACAAAGGCTGCGTGCGGGGTGTGTGCGTGGGGGGGTGAGCAGGGGGTGTGGGCGCGGCGGTCG
GGCTGTAACCCCCCCCTGCACCCCCCTCCCCGAGTTGCTGAGCACGGCCCGGCTTCGGGTGCGGGGCTCC
GTACGGGGCGTGGCGCGGGGCTCGCCGTGCCGGGCGGGGGGTGGCGGCAGGTGGGGGTGCCGGGCGGGGC
GGGGCCGCCTCGGGCCGGGGAGGGCTCGGGGGAGGGGCGCGGCGGCCCCCGGAGCGCCGGCGGCTGTCGA
GGCGCGGCGAGCCGCAGCCATTGCCTTTTATGGTAATCGTGCGAGAGGGCGCAGGGACTTCCTTTGTCCC
AAATCTGTGCGGAGCCGAAATCTGGGAGGCGCCGCCGCACCCCCTCTAGCGGGCGCGGGGCGAAGCGGTG
CGGCGCCGGCAGGAAGGAAATGGGCGGGGAGGGCCTTCGTGCGTCGCCGCGCCGCCGTCCCCTTCTCCAT
CTCCAGCCTCGGGGCTGTCCGCAGGGGGACGGCTGCCTTCGGGGGGGACGGGGCAGGGCGGGGTTCGGCT
TCTGGCGTGTGACCGGCGGCTCTAGCGCCTCTGCTAACCATGTTCATGCCTTCTTCTTTTTCCTACAGCT
CCTGGGCAACGTGCTGGTTATTGTGCTGTCTCATCATTTTGGCAAAGCTAGTGAATTCTAATACGACTCA
CTATAGGCCGCCACCATGCCCAAGAAGAAGAGGAAGGTTCCCGGGATGGCCGTGAAGAGCATGAAGGTGA
AGCTGCGCCTGGACAACATGCCCGAGATCCGCGCCGGCCTGTGGAAGCTGCACACCGAGGTGAACGCCGG
CGTGCGCTACTACACCGAGTGGCTGAGCCTGCTGCGCCAGGAGAACCTGTACCGCCGCAGCCCCAACGGC
GACGGCGAGCAGGAGTGCTACAAGACCGCCGAGGAGTGCAAGGCCGAGCTGCTGGAGCGCCTGCGCGCCC
GCCAGGTGGAGAACGGCCACTGCGGCCCCGCCGGCAGCGACGACGAGCTGCTGCAGCTGGCCCGCCAGCT
GTACGAGCTGCTGGTGCCCCAGGCCATCGGCGCCAAGGGCGACGCCCAGCAGATCGCCCGCAAGTTCCTG
AGCCCCCTGGCCGACAAGGACGCCGTGGGCGGCCTGGGCATCGCCAAGGCCGGCAACAAGCCCCGCTGGG
TGCGCATGCGCGAGGCCGGCGAGCCCGGCTGGGAGGAGGAGAAGGCCAAGGCCGAGGCCCGCAAGAGCAC
CGACCGCACCGCCGACGTGCTGCGCGCCCTGGCCGACTTCGGCCTGAAGCCCCTGATGCGCGTGTACACC
GACAGCGACATGAGCAGCGTGCAGTGGAAGCCCCTGCGCAAGGGCCAGGCCGTGCGCACCTGGGACCGCG
ACATGTTCCAGCAGGCCATCGAGCGCATGATGAGCTGGGAGAGCTGGAACCAGCGCGTGGGCGAGGCCTA
CGCCAAGCTGGTGGAGCAGAAGAGCCGCTTCGAGCAGAAGAACTTCGTGGGCCAGGAGCACCTGGTGCAG
CTGGTGAACCAGCTGCAGCAGGACATGAAGGAGGCCAGCCACGGCCTGGAGAGCAAGGAGCAGACCGCCC
ACTACCTGACCGGCCGCGCCCTGCGCGGCAGCGACAAGGTGTTCGAGAAGTGGGAGAAGCTGGACCCCGA
CGCCCCCTTCGACCTGTACGACACCGAGATCAAGAACGTGCAGCGCCGCAACACCCGCCGCTTCGGCAGC
CACGACCTGTTCGCCAAGCTGGCCGAGCCCAAGTACCAGGCCCTGTGGCGCGAGGACGCCAGCTTCCTGA
CCCGCTACGCCGTGTACAACAGCATCGTGCGCAAGCTGAACCACGCCAAGATGTTCGCCACCTTCACCCT
GCCCGACGCCACCGCCCACCCCATCTGGACCCGCTTCGACAAGCTGGGCGGCAACCTGCACCAGTACACC
TTCCTGTTCAACGAGTTCGGCGAGGGCCGCCACGCCATCCGCTTCCAGAAGCTGCTGACCGTGGAGGACG
GCGTGGCCAAGGAGGTGGACGACGTGACCGTGCCCATCAGCATGAGCGCCCAGCTGGACGACCTGCTGCC
CCGCGACCCCCACGAGCTGGTGGCCCTGTACTTCCAGGACTACGGCGCCGAGCAGCACCTGGCCGGCGAG
TTCGGCGGCGCCAAGATCCAGTACCGCCGCGACCAGCTGAACCACCTGCACGCCCGCCGCGGCGCCCGCG
ACGTGTACCTGAACCTGAGCGTGCGCGTGCAGAGCCAGAGCGAGGCCCGCGGCGAGCGCCGCCCCCCCTA
CGCCGCCGTGTTCCGCCTGGTGGGCGACAACCACCGCGCCTTCGTGCACTTCGACAAGCTGAGCGACTAC
CTGGCCGAGCACCCCGACGACGGCAAGCTGGGCAGCGAGGGCCTGCTGAGCGGCCTGCGCGTGATGAGCG
TGGACCTGGGCCTGCGCACCAGCGCCAGCATCAGCGTGTTCCGCGTGGCCCGCAAGGACGAGCTGAAGCC
CAACAGCGAGGGCCGCGTGCCCTTCTGCTTCCCCATCGAGGGCAACGAGAACCTGGTGGCCGTGCACGAG
CGCAGCCAGCTGCTGAAGCTGCCCGGCGAGACCGAGAGCAAGGACCTGCGCGCCATCCGCGAGGAGCGCC
AGCGCACCCTGCGCCAGCTGCGCACCCAGCTGGCCTACCTGCGCCTGCTGGTGCGCTGCGGCAGCGAGGA
CGTGGGCCGCCGCGAGCGCAGCTGGGCCAAGCTGATCGAGCAGCCCATGGACGCCAACCAGATGACCCCC
GACTGGCGCGAGGCCTTCGAGGACGAGCTGCAGAAGCTGAAGAGCCTGTACGGCATCTGCGGCGACCGCG
AGTGGACCGAGGCCGTGTACGAGAGCGTGCGCCGCGTGTGGCGCCACATGGGCAAGCAGGTGCGCGACTG
GCGCAAGGACGTGCGCAGCGGCGAGCGCCCCAAGATCCGCGGCTACCAGAAGGACGTGGTGGGCGGCAAC
AGCATCGAGCAGATCGAGTACCTGGAGCGCCAGTACAAGTTCCTGAAGAGCTGGAGCTTCTTCGGCAAGG
TGAGCGGCCAGGTGATCCGCGCCGAGAAGGGCAGCCGCTTCGCCATCACCCTGCGCGAGCACATCGACCA
CGCCAAGGAGGACCGCCTGAAGAAGCTGGCCGACCGCATCATCATGGAGGCCCTGGGCTACGTGTACGCC
CTGGACGACGAGCGCGGCAAGGGCAAGTGGGTGGCCAAGTACCCCCCCTGCCAGCTGATCCTGCTGGAGG
AGCTGAGCGAGTACCAGTTCAACAACGACCGCCCCCCCAGCGAGAACAACCAGCTGATGCAGTGGAGCCA
CCGCGGCGTGTTCCAGGAGCTGCTGAACCAGGCCCAGGTGCACGACCTGCTGGTGGGCACCATGTACGCC
GCCTTCAGCAGCCGCTTCGACGCCCGCACCGGCGCCCCCGGCATCCGCTGCCGCCGCGTGCCCGCCCGCT
GCGCCCGCGAGCAGAACCCCGAGCCCTTCCCCTGGTGGCTGAACAAGTTCGTGGCCGAGCACAAGCTGGA
CGGCTGCCCCCTGCGCGCCGACGACCTGATCCCCACCGGCGAGGGCGAGTTCTTCGTGAGCCCCTTCAGC
GCCGAGGAGGGCGACTTCCACCAGATCCACGCCGACCTGAACGCCGCCCAGAACCTGCAGCGCCGCCTGT
GGAGCGACTTCGACATCAGCCAGATCCGCCTGCGCTGCGACTGGGGCGAGGTGGACGGCGAGCCCGTGCT
GATCCCCCGCACCACCGGCAAGCGCACCGCCGACAGCTACGGCAACAAGGTGTTCTACACCAAGACCGGC
GTGACCTACTACGAGCGCGAGCGCGGCAAGAAGCGCCGCAAGGTGTTCGCCCAGGAGGAGCTGAGCGAGG
AGGAGGCCGAGCTGCTGGTGGAGGCCGACGAGGCCCGCGAGAAGAGCGTGGTGCTGATGCGCGACCCCAG
CGGCATCATCAACCGCGGCGACTGGACCCGCCAGAAGGAGTTCTGGAGCATGGTGAACCAGCGCATCGAG
GGCTACCTGGTGAAGCAGATCCGCAGCCGCGTGCGCCTGCAGGAGAGCGCCTGCGAGAACACCGGCGACA
TCGCTAGCCCAAAGAAGAAGAGGAAAGTCTCTAGATACCCTTATGATGTTCCAGATTATGCCGGATACCC
ATACGATGTCCCTGACTATGCAGGCTCCTACCCTTATGACGTCCCAGACTACGCCGGATCCAGGTCCGGC
GGCGGAGAGGGCAGAGGAAGTCTTCTAACATGCGGTGACGTGGAGGAGAATCCCGGCCCAATGGTGAGCA
AGGGCGAGGAGCTGTTCACCGGGGTGGTGCCCATCCTGGTCGAGCTGGACGGCGACGTAAACGGCCACAA
GTTCAGCGTGTCCGGCGAGGGCGAGGGCGATGCCACCTACGGCAAGCTGACCCTGAAGTTCATCTGCACC
ACCGGCAAGCTGCCCGTGCCCTGGCCCACCCTCGTGACCACCCTGACCTACGGCGTGCAGTGCTTCAGCC
GCTACCCCGACCACATGAAGCAGCACGACTTCTTCAAGTCCGCCATGCCCGAAGGCTACGTCCAGGAGCG
CACCATCTTCTTCAAGGACGACGGCAACTACAAGACCCGCGCCGAGGTGAAGTTCGAGGGCGACACCCTG
GTGAACCGCATCGAGCTGAAGGGCATCGACTTCAAGGAGGACGGCAACATCCTGGGGCACAAGCTGGAGT
ACAACTACAACAGCCACAACGTCTATATCATGGCCGACAAGCAGAAGAACGGCATCAAGGTGAACTTCAA
GATCCGCCACAACATCGAGGACGGCAGCGTGCAGCTCGCCGACCACTACCAGCAGAACACCCCCATCGGC
GACGGCCCCGTGCTGCTGCCCGACAACCACTACCTGAGCACCCAGTCCGCCCTGAGCAAAGACCCCAACG
AGAAGCGCGATCACATGGTCCTGCTGGAGTTCGTGACCGCCGCCGGGATCACTCTCGGCATGGACGAGCT
GTACAAGTAACTGCAGCGCGGGGATCTCATGCTGGAGTTCTTCGCCCACCCCAACTTGTTTATTGCAGCT
TATAATGGTTACAAATAAAGCAATAGCATCACAAATTTCACAAATAAAGCATTTTTTTCACTGCATTCTA
GTTGTGGTTTGTCCAAACTCATCAATGTATCTTATTAATTAACGTCGACCTCTAGCTAGAGCTTGGCGTA
ATCATGGTCATAGCTGTTTCCTGTGTGAAATTGTTATCCGCTCACAATTCCACACAACATACGAGCCGGA
AGCATAAAGTGTAAAGCCTAGGGTGCCTAATGAGTGAGCTAACTCACATTAATTGCGTTGCGCTCACTGC
CCGCTTTCCAGTCGGGAAACCTGTCGTGCCAGCTGCATTAATGAATCGGCCAACGCGCGGGGAGAGGCGG
TTTGCGTATTGGGCGCTCTTCCGCTTCCTCGCTCACTGACTCGCTGCGCTCGGTCGTTCGGCTGCGGCGA
GCGGTATCAGCTCACTCAAAGGCGGTAATACGGTTATCCACAGAATCAGGGGATAACGCAGGAAAGAACA
TGTGAGCAAAAGGCCAGCAAAAGGCCAGGAACCGTAAAAAGGCCGCGTTGCTGGCGTTTTTCCATAGGCT
CCGCCCCCCTGACGAGCATCACAAAAATCGACGCTCAAGTCAGAGGTGGCGAAACCCGACAGGACTATAA
AGATACCAGGCGTTTCCCCCTGGAAGCTCCCTCGTGCGCTCTCCTGTTCCGACCCTGCCGCTTACCGGAT
ACCTGTCCGCCTTTCTCCCTTCGGGAAGCGTGGCGCTTTCTCATAGCTCACGCTGTAGGTATCTCAGTTC
GGTGTAGGTCGTTCGCTCCAAGCTGGGCTGTGTGCACGAACCCCCCGTTCAGCCCGACCGCTGCGCCTTA
TCCGGTAACTATCGTCTTGAGTCCAACCCGGTAAGACACGACTTATCGCCACTGGCAGCAGCCACTGGTA
ACAGGATTAGCAGAGCGAGGTATGTAGGCGGTGCTACAGAGTTCTTGAAGTGGTGGCCTAACTACGGCTA
CACTAGAAGAACAGTATTTGGTATCTGCGCTCTGCTGAAGCCAGTTACCTTCGGAAAAAGAGTTGGTAGC
TCTTGATCCGGCAAACAAACCACCGCTGGTAGCGGTGGTTTTTTTGTTTGCAAGCAGCAGATTACGCGCA
GAAAAAAAGGATCTCAAGAAGATCCTTTGATCTTTTCTACGGGGTCTGACGCTCAGTGGAACGAAAACTC
ACGTTAAGGGATTTTGGTCATGAGATTATCAAAAAGGATCTTCACCTAGATCCTTTTAAATTAAAAATGA
AGTTTTAAATCAATCTAAAGTATATATGAGTAAACTTGGTCTGACAGTTACCAATGCTTAATCAGTGAGG
CACCTATCTCAGCGATCTGTCTATTTCGTTCATCCATAGTTGCCTGACTCCCCGTCGTGTAGATAACTAC
GATACGGGAGGGCTTACCATCTGGCCCCAGTGCTGCAATGATACCGCGAGACCCACGCTCACCGGCTCCA
GATTTATCAGCAATAAACCAGCCAGCCGGAAGGGCCGAGCGCAGAAGTGGTCCTGCAACTTTATCCGCCT
CCATCCAGTCTATTAATTGTTGCCGGGAAGCTAGAGTAAGTAGTTCGCCAGTTAATAGTTTGCGCAACGT
TGTTGCCATTGCTACAGGCATCGTGGTGTCACGCTCGTCGTTTGGTATGGCTTCATTCAGCTCCGGTTCC
CAACGATCAAGGCGAGTTACATGATCCCCCATGTTGTGCAAAAAAGCGGTTAGCTCCTTCGGTCCTCCGA
TCGTTGTCAGAAGTAAGTTGGCCGCAGTGTTATCACTCATGGTTATGGCAGCACTGCATAATTCTCTTAC
TGTCATGCCATCCGTAAGATGCTTTTCTGTGACTGGTGAGTACTCAACCAAGTCATTCTGAGAATAGTGT
ATGCGGCGACCGAGTTGCTCTTGCCCGGCGTCAATACGGGATAATACCGCGCCACATAGCAGAACTTTAA
AAGTGCTCATCATTGGAAAACGTTCTTCGGGGCGAAAACTCTCAAGGATCTTACCGCTGTTGAGATCCAG
TTCGATGTAACCCACTCGTGCACCCAACTGATCTTCAGCATCTTTTACTTTCACCAGCGTTTCTGGGTGA
GCAAAAACAGGAAGGCAAAATGCCGCAAAAAAGGGAATAAGGGCGACACGGAAATGTTGAATACTCATAC
TCTTCCTTTTTCAATATTATTGAAGCATTTATCAGGGTTATTGTCTCATGAGCGGATACATATTTGAATG
TATTTAGAAAAATAAACAAATAGGGGTTCCGCGCACATTTCCCCGAAAAGTGCCACCTGACGTCGACGGA
TCGGGAGATCGATCTCCCGATCCCCTAGGGTCGACTCTCAGTACAATCTGCTCTGATGCCGCATAGTTAA
GCCAGTATCTGCTCCCTGCTTGTGTGTTGGAGGTCGCTGAGTAGTGCGCGAGCAAAATTTAAGCTACAAC
AAGGCAAGGCTTGACCGACAATTGCATGAAGAATCTGCTTAGGGTTAGGCGTTTTGCGCTGCTTCGCGAT
GTACGGGCCAGATAT
