>Addgene plasmid #121945 | pCAG-AaCas12b-2AeGFP | addgene partial sequence | sequence record 241099 | Addgene Partial NGS Result
CAGCTCCTGGGCAACGTGCTGGTTATTGTGCTGTCTCATCATTTTGGCAAAGCTAGTGAATTCTAATACG
ACTCACTATAGGCCGCCACCATGCCCAAGAAGAAGAGGAAGGTTCCCGGGATGGCCGTGAAGAGCATGAA
GGTGAAGCTGCGCCTGGACAACATGCCCGAGATCCGCGCCGGCCTGTGGAAGCTGCACACCGAGGTGAAC
GCCGGCGTGCGCTACTACACCGAGTGGCTGAGCCTGCTGCGCCAGGAGAACCTGTACCGCCGCAGCCCCA
ACGGCGACGGCGAGCAGGAGTGCTACAAGACCGCCGAGGAGTGCAAGGCCGAGCTGCTGGAGCGCCTGCG
CGCCCGCCAGGTGGAGAACGGCCACTGCGGCCCCGCCGGCAGCGACGACGAGCTGCTGCAGCTGGCCCGC
CAGCTGTACGAGCTGCTGGTGCCCCAGGCCATCGGCGCCAAGGGCGACGCCCAGCAGATCGCCCGCAAGT
TCCTGAGCCCCCTGGCCGACAAGGACGCCGTGGGCGGCCTGGGCATCGCCAAGGCCGGCAACAAGCCCCG
CTGGGTGCGCATGCGCGAGGCCGGCGAGCCCGGCTGGGAGGAGGAGAAGGCCAAGGCCGAGGCCCGCAAG
AGCACCGACCGCACCGCCGACGTGCTGCGCGCCCTGGCCGACTTCGGCCTGAAGCCCCTGATGCGCGTGT
ACACCGACAGCGACATGAGCAGCGTGCAGTGGAAGCCCCTGCGCAAGGGCCAGGCCGTGCGCACCTGGGA
CCGCGACATGTTCCAGCAGGCCATCGAGCGCATGATGAGCTGGGAGAGCTGGAACCAGCGCGTGGGCGAG
GCCTACGCCAAGCTGGTGGAGCAGAAGAGCCGCTTCGAGCAGAAGAACTTCGTGGGCCAGGAGCACCTGG
TGCAGCTGGTGAACCAGCTGCAGCAGGACATGAAGGAGGCCAGCCACGGCCTGGAGAGCAAGGAGCAGAC
CGCCCACTACCTGACCGGCCGCGCCCTGCGCGGCAGCGACAAGGTGTTCGAGAAGTGGGAGAAGCTGGAC
CCCGACGCCCCCTTCGACCTGTACGACACCGAGATCAAGAACGTGCAGCGCCGCAACACCCGCCGCTTCG
GCAGCCACGACCTGTTCGCCAAGCTGGCCGAGCCCAAGTACCAGGCCCTGTGGCGCGAGGACGCCAGCTT
CCTGACCCGCTACGCCGTGTACAACAGCATCGTGCGCAAGCTGAACCACGCCAAGATGTTCGCCACCTTC
ACCCTGCCCGACGCCACCGCCCACCCCATCTGGACCCGCTTCGACAAGCTGGGCGGCAACCTGCACCAGT
ACACCTTCCTGTTCAACGAGTTCGGCGAGGGCCGCCACGCCATCCGCTTCCAGAAGCTGCTGACCGTGGA
GGACGGCGTGGCCAAGGAGGTGGACGACGTGACCGTGCCCATCAGCATGAGCGCCCAGCTGGACGACCTG
CTGCCCCGCGACCCCCACGAGCTGGTGGCCCTGTACTTCCAGGACTACGGCGCCGAGCAGCACCTGGCCG
GCGAGTTCGGCGGCGCCAAGATCCAGTACCGCCGCGACCAGCTGAACCACCTGCACGCCCGCCGCGGCGC
CCGCGACGTGTACCTGAACCTGAGCGTGCGCGTGCAGAGCCAGAGCGAGGCCCGCGGCGAGCGCCGCCCC
CCCTACGCCGCCGTGTTCCGCCTGGTGGGCGACAACCACCGCGCCTTCGTGCACTTCGACAAGCTGAGCG
ACTACCTGGCCGAGCACCCCGACGACGGCAAGCTGGGCAGCGAGGGCCTGCTGAGCGGCCTGCGCGTGAT
GAGCGTGGACCTGGGCCTGCGCACCAGCGCCAGCATCAGCGTGTTCCGCGTGGCCCGCAAGGACGAGCTG
AAGCCCAACAGCGAGGGCCGCGTGCCCTTCTGCTTCCCCATCGAGGGCAACGAGAACCTGGTGGCCGTGC
ACGAGCGCAGCCAGCTGCTGAAGCTGCCCGGCGAGACCGAGAGCAAGGACCTGCGCGCCATCCGCGAGGA
GCGCCAGCGCACCCTGCGCCAGCTGCGCACCCAGCTGGCCTACCTGCGCCTGCTGGTGCGCTGCGGCAGC
GAGGACGTGGGCCGCCGCGAGCGCAGCTGGGCCAAGCTGATCGAGCAGCCCATGGACGCCAACCAGATGA
CCCCCGACTGGCGCGAGGCCTTCGAGGACGAGCTGCAGAAGCTGAAGAGCCTGTACGGCATCTGCGGCGA
CCGCGAGTGGACCGAGGCCGTGTACGAGAGCGTGCGCCGCGTGTGGCGCCACATGGGCAAGCAGGTGCGC
GACTGGCGCAAGGACGTGCGCAGCGGCGAGCGCCCCAAGATCCGCGGCTACCAGAAGGACGTGGTGGGCG
GCAACAGCATCGAGCAGATCGAGTACCTGGAGCGCCAGTACAAGTTCCTGAAGAGCTGGAGCTTCTTCGG
CAAGGTGAGCGGCCAGGTGATCCGCGCCGAGAAGGGCAGCCGCTTCGCCATCACCCTGCGCGAGCACATC
GACCACGCCAAGGAGGACCGCCTGAAGAAGCTGGCCGACCGCATCATCATGGAGGCCCTGGGCTACGTGT
ACGCCCTGGACGACGAGCGCGGCAAGGGCAAGTGGGTGGCCAAGTACCCCCCCTGCCAGCTGATCCTGCT
GGAGGAGCTGAGCGAGTACCAGTTCAACAACGACCGCCCCCCCAGCGAGAACAACCAGCTGATGCAGTGG
AGCCACCGCGGCGTGTTCCAGGAGCTGCTGAACCAGGCCCAGGTGCACGACCTGCTGGTGGGCACCATGT
ACGCCGCCTTCAGCAGCCGCTTCGACGCCCGCACCGGCGCCCCCGGCATCCGCTGCCGCCGCGTGCCCGC
CCGCTGCGCCCGCGAGCAGAACCCCGAGCCCTTCCCCTGGTGGCTGAACAAGTTCGTGGCCGAGCACAAG
CTGGACGGCTGCCCCCTGCGCGCCGACGACCTGATCCCCACCGGCGAGGGCGAGTTCTTCGTGAGCCCCT
TCAGCGCCGAGGAGGGCGACTTCCACCAGATCCACGCCGACCTGAACGCCGCCCAGAACCTGCAGCGCCG
CCTGTGGAGCGACTTCGACATCAGCCAGATCCGCCTGCGCTGCGACTGGGGCGAGGTGGACGGCGAGCCC
GTGCTGATCCCCCGCACCACCGGCAAGCGCACCGCCGACAGCTACGGCAACAAGGTGTTCTACACCAAGA
CCGGCGTGACCTACTACGAGCGCGAGCGCGGCAAGAAGCGCCGCAAGGTGTTCGCCCAGGAGGAGCTGAG
CGAGGAGGAGGCCGAGCTGCTGGTGGAGGCCGACGAGGCCCGCGAGAAGAGCGTGGTGCTGATGCGCGAC
CCCAGCGGCATCATCAACCGCGGCGACTGGACCCGCCAGAAGGAGTTCTGGAGCATGGTGAACCAGCGCA
TCGAGGGCTACCTGGTGAAGCAGATCCGCAGCCGCGTGCGCCTGCAGGAGAGCGCCTGCGAGAACACCGG
CGACATCGCTAGCCCAAAGAAGAAGAGGAAAGTCTCTAGATACCCTTATGATGTTCCAGATTATGCCGGA
TACCCATACGATGTCCCTGACTATGCAGGCTCCTACCCTTATGACGTCCCAGACTACGCCGGATCCAGGT
CCGGCGGCGGAGAGGGCAGAGGAAGTCTTCTAACATGCGGTGACGTGGAGGAGAATCCCGGCCCAATGGT
GAGCAAGGGCGAGGAGCTGTTCACCGGGGTGGTGCCCATCCTGGTCGAGCTGGACGGCGACGTAAACGGC
CACAAGTTCAGCGTGTCCGGCGAGGGCGAGGGCGATGCCACCTACGGCAAGCTGACCCTGAAGTTCATCT
GCACCACCGGCAAGCTGCCCGTGCCCTGGCCCACCCTCGTGACCACCCTGACCTACGGCGTGCAGTGCTT
CAGCCGCTACCCCGACCACATGAAGCAGCACGACTTCTTCAAGTCCGCCATGCCCGAAGGCTACGTCCAG
GAGCGCACCATCTTCTTCAAGGACGACGGCAACTACAAGACCCGCGCCGAGGTGAAGTTCGAGGGCGACA
CCCTGGTGAACCGCATCGAGCTGAAGGGCATCGACTTCAAGGAGGACGGCAACATCCTGGGGCACAAGCT
GGAGTACAACTACAACAGCCACAACGTCTATATCATGGCCGACAAGCAGAAGAACGGCATCAAGGTGAAC
TTCAAGATCCGCCACAACATCGAGGACGGCAGCGTGCAGCTCGCCGACCACTACCAGCAGAACACCCCCA
TCGGCGACGGCCCCGTGCTGCTGCCCGACAACCACTACCTGAGCACCCAGTCCGCCCTGAGCAAAGACCC
CAACGAGAAGCGCGATCACATGGTCCTGCTGGAGTTCGTGACCGCCGCCGGGATCACTCTCGGCATGGAC
GAGCTGTACAAGTAACTGCAGCGCGGGGATCTCATGCTGGAGTTCTTCGCCCACCCCAACTTGTTTATTG
CAGCTTATAATGGTTACAAATAAAGCAATAGCATCACAAATTTCACAAATAAAGCATTTTTTTCACTGCA
TTCTAGTTGTGGTTTGTCCAAACTCATCAATGTATCTTATTAATTAACGTCGACCTCTAGCTAGAGCTTG
GCGTAATCATGGTCATAGCTGTTTCCTGTGTGAAATTGTTATCCGCTCACAATTCCACACAACATACGAG
CCGGAAGCATAAAGTGTAAAGCCTAGGGTGCCTAATGAGTGAGCTAACTCACATTAATTGCGTTGCGCTC
ACTGCCCGCTTTCCAGTCGGGAAACCTGTCGTGCCAGCTGCATTAATGAATCGGCCAACGCGCGGGGAGA
GGCGGTTTGCGTATTGGGCGCTCTTCCGCTTCCTCGCTCACTGACTCGCTGCGCTCGGTCGTTCGGCTGC
GGCGAGCGGTATCAGCTCACTCAAAGGCGGTAATACGGTTATCCACAGAATCAGGGGATAACGCAGGAAA
GAACATGTGAGCAAAAGGCCAGCAAAAGGCCAGGAACCGTAAAAAGGCCGCGTTGCTGGCGTTTTTCCAT
AGGCTCCGCCCCCCTGACGAGCATCACAAAAATCGACGCTCAAGTCAGAGGTGGCGAAACCCGACAGGAC
TATAAAGATACCAGGCGTTTCCCCCTGGAAGCTCCCTCGTGCGCTCTCCTGTTCCGACCCTGCCGCTTAC
CGGATACCTGTCCGCCTTTCTCCCTTCGGGAAGCGTGGCGCTTTCTCATAGCTCACGCTGTAGGTATCTC
AGTTCGGTGTAGGTCGTTCGCTCCAAGCTGGGCTGTGTGCACGAACCCCCCGTTCAGCCCGACCGCTGCG
CCTTATCCGGTAACTATCGTCTTGAGTCCAACCCGGTAAGACACGACTTATCGCCACTGGCAGCAGCCAC
TGGTAACAGGATTAGCAGAGCGAGGTATGTAGGCGGTGCTACAGAGTTCTTGAAGTGGTGGCCTAACTAC
GGCTACACTAGAAGAACAGTATTTGGTATCTGCGCTCTGCTGAAGCCAGTTACCTTCGGAAAAAGAGTTG
GTAGCTCTTGATCCGGCAAACAAACCACCGCTGGTAGCGGTGGTTTTTTTGTTTGCAAGCAGCAGATTAC
GCGCAGAAAAAAAGGATCTCAAGAAGATCCTTTGATCTTTTCTACGGGGTCTGACGCTCAGTGGAACGAA
AACTCACGTTAAGGGATTTTGGTCATGAGATTATCAAAAAGGATCTTCACCTAGATCCTTTTAAATTAAA
AATGAAGTTTTAAATCAATCTAAAGTATATATGAGTAAACTTGGTCTGACAGTTACCAATGCTTAATCAG
TGAGGCACCTATCTCAGCGATCTGTCTATTTCGTTCATCCATAGTTGCCTGACTCCCCGTCGTGTAGATA
ACTACGATACGGGAGGGCTTACCATCTGGCCCCAGTGCTGCAATGATACCGCGAGACCCACGCTCACCGG
CTCCAGATTTATCAGCAATAAACCAGCCAGCCGGAAGGGCCGAGCGCAGAAGTGGTCCTGCAACTTTATC
CGCCTCCATCCAGTCTATTAATTGTTGCCGGGAAGCTAGAGTAAGTAGTTCGCCAGTTAATAGTTTGCGC
AACGTTGTTGCCATTGCTACAGGCATCGTGGTGTCACGCTCGTCGTTTGGTATGGCTTCATTCAGCTCCG
GTTCCCAACGATCAAGGCGAGTTACATGATCCCCCATGTTGTGCAAAAAAGCGGTTAGCTCCTTCGGTCC
TCCGATCGTTGTCAGAAGTAAGTTGGCCGCAGTGTTATCACTCATGGTTATGGCAGCACTGCATAATTCT
CTTACTGTCATGCCATCCGTAAGATGCTTTTCTGTGACTGGTGAGTACTCAACCAAGTCATTCTGAGAAT
AGTGTATGCGGCGACCGAGTTGCTCTTGCCCGGCGTCAATACGGGATAATACCGCGCCACATAGCAGAAC
TTTAAAAGTGCTCATCATTGGAAAACGTTCTTCGGGGCGAAAACTCTCAAGGATCTTACCGCTGTTGAGA
TCCAGTTCGATGTAACCCACTCGTGCACCCAACTGATCTTCAGCATCTTTTACTTTCACCAGCGTTTCTG
GGTGAGCAAAAACAGGAAGGCAAAATGCCGCAAAAAAGGGAATAAGGGCGACACGGAAATGTTGAATACT
CATACTCTTCCTTTTTCAATATTATTGAAGCATTTATCAGGGTTATTGTCTCATGAGCGGATACATATTT
GAATGTATTTAGAAAAATAAACAAATAGGGGTTCCGCGCACATTTCCCCGAAAAGTGCCACCTGACGTCG
ACGGATCGGGAGATCGATCTCCCGATCCCCTAGGGTCGACTCTCAGTACAATCTGCTCTGATGCCGCATA
GTTAAGCCAGTATCTGCTCCCTGCTTGTGTGTTGGAGGTCGCTGAGTAGTGCGCGAGCAAAATTTAAGCT
ACAACAAGGCAAGGCTTGACCGACAATTGCATGAAGAATCTGCTTAGGGTTAGGCGTTTTGCGCTGCTTC
GCGATGTACGGGCC
